Addgene plasmid #48793: YFP-synDAT-S/D
Purpose: Expresses YFP-tagged human DAT with first 5 N-terminal serines mutated to aspartates in pCIHygro
Depositing lab: Jonathan Javitch. Depositing organization: Columbia University. Publication: Calmodulin kinase II interacts with the dopamine transporter C terminus to regulate amphetamine-induced reverse transport. Fog JU, Khoshbouei H, Holy M, Owens WA, Vaegter CB, Sen N, Nikandrova Y, Bowton E, McMahon DG, Colbran RJ, Daws LC, Sitte HH, Javitch JA, Galli A, Gether U. Neuron. 2006 Aug 17;51(4):417-29. 10.1016/j.neuron.2006.06.028 PubMed 16908408.
Backbone
  Vector backbone: pCIHygro
  Backbone manufacturer: Clontech
  Backbone size w/o insert (bp): 6516
  Total vector size (bp): 8376
  Vector type: Mammalian Expression
  Selectable markers: Hygromycin
Growth in bacteria
  Bacterial resistance: Ampicillin, 100 μg/mL
  Growth temperature: 37°C
  Growth strain: DH5alpha
  Copy number: High Copy
Gene/Insert
  Gene/Insert name: YFP-synhDAT-S/D (alt name: SLC6A3)
  Species: H. sapiens (human)
  Insert size (bp): 8376
  Mutation: Ser2, Ser4, Ser7, Ser12, and Ser13 mutated simultaneously to aspartates
  Entrez Gene: SLC6A3 (a.k.a. DAT, DAT1, PKDYS, PKDYS1)
  Tag / fusion protein: YFP (N terminal on backbone)
Terms and licenses: Academic/Nonprofit Terms; Industry Terms: Not Available to Industry
Depositor comments: There are several mismatches between Addgene's quality control sequence and the reference sequence provided by the depositing lab, most notably a K to Q mutation in the YFP. These changes should not affect plasmid function.
How to cite: YFP-synDAT-S/D was a gift from Jonathan Javitch (Addgene plasmid # 48793 ; http://n2t.net/addgene:48793 ; RRID:Addgene_48793)
