[The description below was written by a language model from this plasmid's Addgene catalogue record and pLannotate feature annotations shown in this document.]
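Description:
YFP-synDAT-S/D is a mammalian expression plasmid built on the pCIHygro backbone (8,376 bp in total) that produces the human dopamine transporter (DAT, gene SLC6A3) fused at its N terminus to a yellow fluorescent protein. The "syn" in the name suggests a synthetic version of the DAT coding sequence, although the record does not elaborate. The transporter carries five simultaneous substitutions, with Ser2, Ser4, Ser7, Ser12 and Ser13 all changed to aspartate; such changes are commonly used to mimic phosphorylated serines. In bacteria the plasmid is maintained at high copy through a ColE1/pUC-type origin and selected with ampicillin via the β-lactamase gene.

The annotated sequence shows a single bicistronic transcription unit. The CMV immediate-early enhancer and promoter, followed by a T7 promoter, drive the EYFP coding sequence directly upstream of the SLC6A3 open reading frame. Downstream lie a chimeric intron, an EMCV IRES and a hygromycin phosphotransferase gene, and the unit ends at the bovine growth hormone polyadenylation signal. Because hygromycin resistance is translated from the same mRNA as the fusion protein, drug selection favours cells that also express YFP-DAT, which suits the generation of stable lines. Short fragments annotated as HIV-1 LTR, SV40 promoter and poly(A) signal, lac elements and yokD appear to be backbone remnants or partial matches rather than functional parts.

The associated publication concerns regulation of amphetamine-induced reverse transport by calmodulin kinase II, so the construct serves to study how the N-terminal serines influence DAT function, with YFP allowing the transporter to be visualised. The depositor notes several mismatches between the quality-control and reference sequences, including a K-to-Q change in YFP, which are not expected to affect function. The listed insert size equals the whole plasmid size and is presumably a data-entry error.
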