Features (pLannotate 1.2.2; 21 found; start..end, strand, type, name):
     36..80      -  misc_feature   bom (fragment): basis of mobility region from pBR322
    235..614     +  enhancer       CMV enhancer: human cytomegalovirus immediate early enhancer
    615..818     +  promoter       CMV promoter: human cytomegalovirus (CMV) immediate early promoter
    814..847     +  LTR            5' LTR (truncated) (fragment): truncated 5' long terminal repeat (LTR) from HIV-1
    863..881     +  promoter       T7 promoter: promoter for bacteriophage T7 RNA polymerase
    920..1636    +  CDS            EYFP: EYFP is a basic (constitutively fluorescent) green/yellow fluorescent protein published in 1996, derived from Aequorea victoria. It is reported to be a very rapidly-maturing weak dimer with high acid sensitivity.
   1652..3511    +  CDS            SLC6A3: SC6A3_HUMAN - Also known as DAT1. Experimental evidence at protein level: Swiss-Prot protein existence level 1. Amine transporter (PubMed:1406597, PubMed:8302271, PubMed:15505207). Terminates the action of dopamine by its high affinity sodium-dependent reuptake into presynaptic terminals (By similarity). Regulator of light-dependent retinal hyaloid vessel regression, downstream of OPN5 signaling (By similarity). From Homo sapiens (Human).
   3619..3848    +  intron         chimeric intron: chimera between introns from adenovirus and immunoglobulin heavy chain genes
   3924..4511    +  misc_feature   IRES2: internal ribosome entry site (IRES) of the encephalomyocarditis virus (EMCV)
   4536..5555    +  CDS            HygR (fragment): aminoglycoside phosphotransferase from E. coli; aph(4)-Ia; confers resistance to hygromycin
   5573..5845    +  CDS            yokD (fragment): YOKD_BACSU - Experimental evidence at protein level: Swiss-Prot protein existence level 1. May contribute to antibiotic resistance. From Bacillus subtilis (strain 168).
   5869..6093    +  polyA_signal   bGH poly(A) signal: bovine growth hormone polyadenylation signal
   6097..6118    +  promoter       SV40 promoter (fragment): SV40 enhancer and early promoter
   6128..6179    +  polyA_signal   SV40 poly(A) signal (fragment): SV40 polyadenylation signal
   6243..6259    -  protein_bind   lac operator: The lac repressor binds to the lac operator to inhibit transcription in E. coli. This inhibition can be relieved by adding lactose or isopropyl-β-D-thiogalactopyranoside (IPTG). lac repressor encoded by lacI
   6267..6297    -  promoter       lac promoter: promoter for the E. coli lac operon
   6312..6333    -  protein_bind   CAP binding site: CAP binding activates transcription in the presence of cAMP. E. coli catabolite activator protein
   6346..6438    -  CDS            lacI (fragment): lac repressor; lacI; The lac repressor binds to the lac operator to inhibit transcription in E. coli. This inhibition can be relieved by adding lactose or isopropyl-β-D-thiogalactopyranoside (IPTG).
   6621..7209    -  rep_origin     ori: high-copy-number ColE1/pMB1/pBR322/pUC origin of replication
   7380..8240    -  CDS            AmpR: β-lactamase; bla; confers resistance to ampicillin, carbenicillin, and related antibiotics
   8241..8345    -  promoter       AmpR promoter: bla
>Addgene plasmid #48793 | YFP-synDAT-S/D | depositor full sequence | sequence record 71101 | YFP-synDAT-S/D sequence 8376 bps
GACGGATCGGGAGATCTCCCGATCCCCTATGGTCGACTCTCAGTACAATCTGCTCTGATGCCGCATAGTT
AAGCCAGTATCTGCTCCCTGCTTGTGTGTTGGAGGTCGCTGAGTAGTGCGCGAGCAAAATTTAAGCTACA
ACAAGGCAAGGCTTGACCGACAATTGCATGAAGAATCTGCTTAGGGTTAGGCGTTTTGCGCTGCTTCGCG
ATGTACGGGCCAGATATACGCGTTGACATTGATTATTGACTAGTTATTAATAGTAATCAATTACGGGGTC
ATTAGTTCATAGCCCATATATGGAGTTCCGCGTTACATAACTTACGGTAAATGGCCCGCCTGGCTGACCG
CCCAACGACCCCCGCCCATTGACGTCAATAATGACGTATGTTCCCATAGTAACGCCAATAGGGACTTTCC
ATTGACGTCAATGGGTGGACTATTTACGGTAAACTGCCCACTTGGCAGTACATCAAGTGTATCATATGCC
AAGTACGCCCCCTATTGACGTCAATGACGGTAAATGGCCCGCCTGGCATTATGCCCAGTACATGACCTTA
TGGGACTTTCCTACTTGGCAGTACATCTACGTATTAGTCATCGCTATTACCATGGTGATGCGGTTTTGGC
AGTACATCAATGGGCGTGGATAGCGGTTTGACTCACGGGGATTTCCAAGTCTCCACCCCATTGACGTCAA
TGGGAGTTTGTTTTGGCACCAAAATCAACGGGACTTTCCAAAATGTCGTAACAACTCCGCCCCATTGACG
CAAATGGGCGGTAGGCGTGTACGGTGGGAGGTCTATATAAGCAGAGCTCTCTGGCTAACTAGAGAACCCA
CTGCTTACTGGCTTATCGAAATTAATACGACTCACTATAGGGAGACCCAAGCTTGGTACCCCGGGATTTA
AATGCCACCATGGTGAGCAAGGGCGAGGAGCTGTTCACCGGGGTGGTGCCCATCCTGGTCGAGCTGGACG
GCGACGTAAACGGCCACAAGTTCAGCGTGTCCGGCGAGGGCGAGGGCGATGCCACCTACGGCAAGCTGAC
CCTGAAGTTCATCTGCACCACCGGCAAGCTGCCCGTGCCCTGGCCCACCCTCGTGACCACCTTCGGCTAC
GGCCTGCAGTGCTTCGCCCGCTACCCCGACCACATGAAGCAGCACGACTTCTTCAAGTCCGCCATGCCCG
AAGGCTACGTCCAGGAGCGCACCATCTTCTTCAAGGACGACGGCAACTACAAGACCCGCGCCGAGGTGAA
GTTCGAGGGCGACACCCTGGTGAACCGCATCGAGCTGAAGGGCATCGACTTCAAGGAGGACGGCAACATC
CTGGGGCACAAGCTGGAGTACAACTACAACAGCCACAACGTCTATATCATGGCCGACAAGCAGAAGAACG
GCATCAAGGTGAACTTCAAGATCCGCCACAACATCGAGGACGGCAGCGTGCAGCTCGCCGACCACTACCA
GCAGAACACCCCCATCGGCGACGGCCCCGTGCTGCTGCCCGACAACCACTACCTGAGCTACCAGTCCGCC
CTGAGCAAAGACCCCAACGAGAAGCGCGATCACATGGTCCTGCTGGAGTTCGTGACCGCCGCCGGGATCA
CTCTCGGCATGGACGAGCTGTACAAGGTTAACGGTACCACCATGGATAAGGACAAATGCGATGTGGGACT
GATGGACGATGTGGTTGCCCCCGCTAAGGAGCCCAACGCCGTGGGCCCCAAGGAGGTGGAACTGATTCTC
GTGAAGGAGCAGAACGGCGTGCAGCTCACCTCCAGCACACTGACCAACCCTAGGCAGAGCCCCGTGGAGG
CCCAGGACCGGGAGACCTGGGGCAAGAAAATCGACTTCCTGCTCAGCGTGATCGGCTTCGCCGTCGACCT
GGCTAACGTTTGGCGGTTCCCCTACCTGTGCTACAAGAACGGCGGAGGCGCTTTCCTGGTGCCCTACCTC
CTCTTTATGGTGATCGCTGGCATGCCCCTGTTCTACATGGAGCTGGCCCTCGGCCAGTTTAACCGGGAGG
GAGCCGCAGGTGTGTGGAAGATCTGCCCCATCCTCAAAGGCGTGGGATTCACCGTGATCCTGATCAGCCT
GTACGTAGGCTTCTTTTACAACGTCATCATTGCCTGGGCTCTCCACTACCTGTTCTCGAGCTTCACCACA
GAGCTGCCCTGGATCCACTGCAACAATAGCTGGAACAGCCCCAACTGCAGCGATGCGCACCCCGGCGACA
GCTCCGGAGACAGCTCAGGCCTGAACGACACCTTCGGAACCACACCCGCCGCTGAATACTTCGAACGGGG
CGTGCTGCACCTCCATCAGAGCCACGGCATCGATGACCTTGGTCCTCCCAGGTGGCAGCTGACCGCCTGT
CTGGTGCTCGTCATCGTGCTGCTCTACTTCAGCCTGTGGAAGGGCGTGAAGACAAGCGGCAAGGTGGTCT
GGATCACCGCCACAATGCCATATGTGGTCCTGACCGCCCTGCTCCTGCGGGGGGTGACCCTGCCTGGGGC
CATCGACGGCATTCGGGCCTACCTGAGCGTGGACTTCTACCGGCTGTGCGAGGCTAGCGTGTGGATCGAC
GCTGCCACTCAAGTGTGCTTCAGCCTGGGCGTGGGATTCGGGGTCCTGATCGCCTTCAGCTCCTACAACA
AGTTCACCAACAATTGCTACCGCGACGCCATCGTCACCACAAGCATCAACTCCCTGACTAGTTTTTCGAG
CGGCTTTGTCGTGTTCAGCTTTCTGGGATACATGGCCCAGAAGCACAGCGTGCCCATCGGTGACGTCGCC
AAGGACGGCCCCGGGCTGATCTTCATTATCTACCCTGAGGCCATCGCTACCCTGCCCCTGAGCTCCGCCT
GGGCTGTCGTGTTCTTTATCATGCTGCTCACCCTCGGCATCGACAGCGCTATGGGAGGCATGGAGAGCGT
CATCACCGGCCTGATCGACGAATTCCAGCTCCTGCACCGGCATCGCGAGCTGTTCACCCTGTTCATCGTG
CTGGCCACCTTCCTTCTGAGCCTGTTCTGCGTGACCAACGGCGGAATCTACGTGTTCACCCTCCTGGACC
ACTTCGCTGCCGGCACCTCAATATTGTTCGGCGTGCTGATCGAGGCGATCGGCGTGGCCTGGTTCTACGG
AGTGGGCCAGTTCAGCGACGATATCCAGCAGATGACCGGTCAGCGGCCCAGCCTGTACTGGCGGCTGTGC
TGGAAGCTCGTCTCCCCCTGCTTCCTCCTGTTCGTGGTCGTTGTGTCAATTGTGACCTTCCGGCCTCCCC
ACTACGGCGCCTACATCTTCCCCGACTGGGCCAATGCATTGGGCTGGGTGATCGCAACCAGCTCCATGGC
TATGGTGCCCATCTACGCTGCCTACAAGTTCTGTAGCCTGCCCGGAAGCTTCCGGGAGAAGCTGGCGTAC
GCTATCGCCCCCGAGAAGGACCGGGAGCTGGTGGACCGCGGCGAGGTGCGGCAGTTCACCCTGCGGCACT
GGCTGAAGGTGTGAAGAGAGTCTAGAAGCGGCCGCGTCGACGGAATTCAGTGGATCCACTAGTAACGGCC
GCCAGTGTGCTGGAATTAATTCGCTGTCTGCGAGGGCCGGCTGTTGGGGTGAGTACTCCCTCTCAAAAGC
GGGCATGACTTCTGCGCTAAGATTGTCAGTTTCCAAAAACGAGGAGGATTTGATATTCACCTGGCCCGCG
GTGATGCCTTTGAGGGTGGCCGCGTCCATCTGGTCAGAAAAGACAATCTTTTTGTTGTCAAGCTTGAGGT
GTGGCAGGCTTGAGATCTGGCCATACACTTGAGTGACAATGACATCCACTTTGCCTTTCTCTCCACAGGT
GTCCACTCCCAGGTCCAACTGCAGGTCGATCGAGCATGCATCTAGGGCGGCCGGCCGCACTAGAGGAATT
CCGCCCCTCTCCCTCCCCCCCCCCTAACGTTACTGGCCGAAGCCGCTTGGAATAAGGCCGGTGTGTGTTT
GTCTATATGTGATTTTCCACCATATTGCCGTCTTTTGGCAATGTGAGGGCCCGGAAACCTGGCCCTGTCT
TCTTGACGAGCATTCCTAGGGGTCTTTCCCCTCTCGCCAAAGGAATGCAAGGTCTGTTGAATGTCGTGAA
GGAAGCAGTTCCTCTGGAAGCTTCTTGAAGACAAACAACGTCTGTAGCGACCCTTTGCAGGCAGCGGAAC
CCCCCACCTGGCGACAGGTGCCTCTGCGGCCAAAAGCCACGTGTATAAGATACACCTGCAAAGGCGGCAC
AACCCCAGTGCCACGTTGTGAGTTGGATAGTTGTGGAAAGAGTCAAATGGCTCTCCTCAAGCGTAGTCAA
CAAGGGGCTGAAGGATGCCCAGAAGGTACCCCATTGTATGGGAATCTGATCTGGGGCCTCGGTGCACATG
CTTTACATGTGTTTAGTCGAGGTTAAAAAAACGTCTAGGCCCCCCGAACCACGGGGACGTGGTTTTCCTT
TGAAAAACACGATGATAAGCTTGCCACAACCCGTACCAAAGATGGATAGATCCGGAAAGCCTGAACTCAC
CGCGACGTCTGTCGAGAAGTTTCTGATCGAAAAGTTCGACAGCGTCTCCGACCTGATGCAGCTCTCGGAG
GGCGAAGAATCTCGTGCTTTCAGCTTCGATGTAGGAGGGCGTGGATATGTCCTGCGGGTAAATAGCTGCG
CCGATGGTTTCTACAAAGATCGTTATGTTTATCGGCACTTTGCATCGGCCGCGCTCCCGATTCCGGAAGT
GCTTGACATTGGGGAATTCAGCGAGAGCCTGACCTATTGCATCTCCCGCCGTGCACAGGGTGTCACGTTG
CAAGACCTGCCTGAAACCGAACTGCCCGCTGTTCTGCACCGGTCGCGGAGGCCATGGATGCGATCGCTGC
GGCCGATCTTAGCCAGACGAGCGGGTTCGGCCCATTCGGACCGCAAGGAATCGGTCAATACACTACATGG
CGTGATTTCATATGCGCGATTGCTGATCCCCATGTGTATCACTGGCAAACTGTGATGGACGACACCGTCA
GTGCGTCCGTCGCGCAGGCTCTCGATGAGCTGATGCTTTGGGCCGAGGACTGCCCCGAAGTCCGGCACCT
CGTGCACGCGGATTTCGGCTCCAACAATGTCCTGACGGACAATGGCCGCATAACAGCGGTCATTGACTGG
AGCGAGGCGATGTTCGGGGATTCCCAATACGAGGTCGCCAACATCTTCTTCTGGAGGCCGTGGTTGGCTT
GTATGGAGCAGCAGACGCGCTACTTCGAGCGGAGGCATCCGGAGCTTGCAGGATCGCCGCGGCTCCGGGC
GTATATGCTCCGCATTGGTCTTGACCAACTCTATCAGAGCTTGGTTGACGGCAATTTCGATGATGCAGCT
TGGGCGCAGGGTCGATGCGACGCAATCGTCCGATCCGGAGCCGGGACTGTCGGGCGTACACAAATCGCCC
GCAGAAGCGCGGCCGTCTGGACCGATGGCTGTGTAGAAGTACTCGCCGATAGTGGAAACCGACGCCCCAG
CACTCGTCCGAGGGCAAAGGAATAGAGTAGATGCCGACCGAACAAGAGCTGATTTCGAGAACGCCTCAGC
CAGCAACTCGCGCGAGCCTAGCAAGGCAAATGCGAGAGAACGGCCTTACGCTTGGTGGCACAGTTCTCGT
CCACAGTTCGCTAAGCTCGCTCGGCTGGGTCGCGGGAGGGCCGGTCGCAGTGATTCAGGCCCTTCTGGAT
TGTGTTGGTCCCCAGGGCACGATTGTCATGCCCACGCACTCGGGTGATCTGACTGATCCCGCAGATTGGA
GATCGCCGCCCGTGCCTGCCGATTGGGTGCAGATCTAGAGCTCGCTGATCAGCCTCGACTGTGCCTTCTA
GTTGCCAGCCATCTGTTGTTTGCCCCTCCCCCGTGCCTTCCTTGACCCTGGAAGGTGCCACTCCCACTGT
CCTTTCCTAATAAAATGAGGAAATTGCATCGCATTGTCTGAGTAGGTGTCATTCTATTCTGGGGGGTGGG
GTGGGGCAGGACAGCAAGGGGGAGGATTGGGAAGACAATAGCAGGCATGCTGGGGATGCGGTGGGCTCTA
TGGCTTCTGAGGCGGAAAGAACCAGCTGGGGCTCGAGTGCATTCTAGTTGTGGTTTGTCCAAACTCATCA
ATGTATCTTATCATGTCTGTATACCGTCGACCTCTAGCTAGAGCTTGGCGTAATCATGGTCATAGCTGTT
TCCTGTGTGAAATTGTTATCCGCTCACAATTCCACACAACATACGAGCCGGAAGCATAAAGTGTAAAGCC
TGGGGTGCCTAATGAGTGAGCTAACTCACATTAATTGCGTTGCGCTCACTGCCCGCTTTCCAGTCGGGAA
ACCTGTCGTGCCAGCTGCATTAATGAATCGGCCAACGCGCGGGGAGAGGCGGTTTGCGTATTGGGCGCTC
TTCCGCTTCCTCGCTCACTGACTCGCTGCGCTCGGTCGTTCGGCTGCGGCGAGCGGTATCAGCTCACTCA
AAGGCGGTAATACGGTTATCCACAGAATCAGGGGATAACGCAGGAAAGAACATGTGAGCAAAAGGCCAGC
AAAAGGCCAGGAACCGTAAAAAGGCCGCGTTGCTGGCGTTTTTCCATAGGCTCCGCCCCCCTGACGAGCA
TCACAAAAATCGACGCTCAAGTCAGAGGTGGCGAAACCCGACAGGACTATAAAGATACCAGGCGTTTCCC
CCTGGAAGCTCCCTCGTGCGCTCTCCTGTTCCGACCCTGCCGCTTACCGGATACCTGTCCGCCTTTCTCC
CTTCGGGAAGCGTGGCGCTTTCTCAATGCTCACGCTGTAGGTATCTCAGTTCGGTGTAGGTCGTTCGCTC
CAAGCTGGGCTGTGTGCACGAACCCCCCGTTCAGCCCGACCGCTGCGCCTTATCCGGTAACTATCGTCTT
GAGTCCAACCCGGTAAGACACGACTTATCGCCACTGGCAGCAGCCACTGGTAACAGGATTAGCAGAGCGA
GGTATGTAGGCGGTGCTACAGAGTTCTTGAAGTGGTGGCCTAACTACGGCTACACTAGAAGGACAGTATT
TGGTATCTGCGCTCTGCTGAAGCCAGTTACCTTCGGAAAAAGAGTTGGTAGCTCTTGATCCGGCAAACAA
ACCACCGCTGGTAGCGGTGGTTTTTTTGTTTGCAAGCAGCAGATTACGCGCAGAAAAAAAGGATCTCAAG
AAGATCCTTTGATCTTTTCTACGGGGTCTGACGCTCAGTGGAACGAAAACTCACGTTAAGGGATTTTGGT
CATGAGATTATCAAAAAGGATCTTCACCTAGATCCTTTTAAATTAAAAATGAAGTTTTAAATCAATCTAA
AGTATATATGAGTAAACTTGGTCTGACAGTTACCAATGCTTAATCAGTGAGGCACCTATCTCAGCGATCT
GTCTATTTCGTTCATCCATAGTTGCCTGACTCCCCGTCGTGTAGATAACTACGATACGGGAGGGCTTACC
ATCTGGCCCCAGTGCTGCAATGATACCGCGAGACCCACGCTCACCGGCTCCAGATTTATCAGCAATAAAC
CAGCCAGCCGGAAGGGCCGAGCGCAGAAGTGGTCCTGCAACTTTATCCGCCTCCATCCAGTCTATTAATT
GTTGCCGGGAAGCTAGAGTAAGTAGTTCGCCAGTTAATAGTTTGCGCAACGTTGTTGCCATTGCTACAGG
CATCGTGGTGTCACGCTCGTCGTTTGGTATGGCTTCATTCAGCTCCGGTTCCCAACGATCAAGGCGAGTT
ACATGATCCCCCATGTTGTGCAAAAAAGCGGTTAGCTCCTTCGGTCCTCCGATCGTTGTCAGAAGTAAGT
TGGCCGCAGTGTTATCACTCATGGTTATGGCAGCACTGCATAATTCTCTTACTGTCATGCCATCCGTAAG
ATGCTTTTCTGTGACTGGTGAGTACTCAACCAAGTCATTCTGAGAATAGTGTATGCGGCGACCGAGTTGC
TCTTGCCCGGCGTCAATACGGGATAATACCGCGCCACATAGCAGAACTTTAAAAGTGCTCATCATTGGAA
AACGTTCTTCGGGGCGAAAACTCTCAAGGATCTTACCGCTGTTGAGATCCAGTTCGATGTAACCCACTCG
TGCACCCAACTGATCTTCAGCATCTTTTACTTTCACCAGCGTTTCTGGGTGAGCAAAAACAGGAAGGCAA
AATGCCGCAAAAAAGGGAATAAGGGCGACACGGAAATGTTGAATACTCATACTCTTCCTTTTTCAATATT
ATTGAAGCATTTATCAGGGTTATTGTCTCATGAGCGGATACATATTTGAATGTATTTAGAAAAATAAACA
AATAGGGGTTCCGCGCACATTTCCCCGAAAAGTGCCACCTGACGTC
