>Addgene plasmid #48793 | YFP-synDAT-S/D | addgene partial sequence | sequence record 76434 | EGFP-C 5'-CATGGTCCTGCTGGAGTTCGTG-3'
CGGCATGGACGAGCTGTACAAGGTTAACGGTACCACCATGGATAAGGACAAATGCGATGTGGGACTGATG
GACGATGTGGTTGCCCCCGCTAAGGAGCCCAACGCCGTGGGCCCCAAGGAGGTGGAACTGATTCTCGTGA
AGGAGCAGAACGGCGTGCAGCTCACCTCCAGCACACTGACCAACCCTAGGCAGAGCCCCGTGGAGGCCCA
GGACCGGGAGACCTGGGGCAAGAAAATCGACTTCCTGCTCAGCGTGATCGGCTTCGCCGTCGACCTGGCT
AACGTTTGGCGGTTCCCCTACCTGTGCTACAAGAACGGCGGAGGCGCTTTCCTGGTGCCCTACCTCCTCT
TTATGGTGATCGCTGGCATGCCCCTGTTCTACATGGAGCTGGCCCTCGGCCAGTTTAACCGGGAGGGAGC
CGCAGGTGTGTGGAAGATCTGCCCCATCCTCAAAGGCGTGGGATTCACCGTGATCCTGATCAGCCTGTAC
GTAGGCTTCTTTTACAACGTCATCATTGCCTGGGCTCTCCACTACCTGTTCTCGAGCTTCACCACAGAGC
TGCCCTGGATCCACTGCAACAATAGCTGGAACAGCCCCAACTGCAGCGATGCGCACCCCGGCGACAGCTC
CGGAGACAGCTCAGGCCTGAACGACACCTTCGGAACCACACCCGCCGCTGAATAC
