>Addgene plasmid #48793 | YFP-synDAT-S/D | addgene partial sequence | sequence record 76452 | CMV-F 5'-CGCAAATGGGCGGTAGGCGTG-3'
CAGAGCTCTCTGGCTAACTAGAGAACCCACTGCTTACTGGCTTATCGAAATTAATACGACTCACTATAGG
GAGACCCAAGCTTGGTACCCCGGGATTTAAATGCCACCATGGTGAGCAAGGGCGAGGAGCTGTTCACCGG
GGTGGTGCCCATCCTGGTCGAGCTGGACGGCGACGTAAACGGCCACAAGTTCAGCGTGTCCGGCGAGGGC
GAGGGCGATGCCACCTACGGCAAGCTGACCCTGAAGTTCATCTGCACCACCGGCAAGCTGCCCGTGCCCT
GGCCCACCCTCGTGACCACCTTCGGCTACGGCCTGCAGTGCTTCGCCCGCTACCCCGACCACATGAAGCA
GCACGACTTCTTCAAGTCCGCCATGCCCGAAGGCTACGTCCAGGAGCGCACCATCTTCTTCAAGGACGAC
GGCAACTACAAGACCCGCGCCGAGGTGAAGTTCGAGGGCGACACCCTGGTGAACCGCATCGAGCTGAAGG
GCATCGACTTCAAGGAGGACGGCAACATCCTGGGGCACAAGCTGGAGTACAACTACAACAGCCACAACGT
CTATATCATGGCCGACAAGCAGAAGAACGGCATCCAGGTGAACTTCAAGATCCGCCACAACATCGAGGAC
GGCAGCGTGCAGCTCGCCGACCACTACCAGCAGAACACCCCCATCGGCGACGGCCCCGTGCTGCTGCCCG
ACAACCACTACCTGAGCTACCAGTCCGCCCTGAGCAAAGACCCCAACGAGAAGCGCGATCACATGGTCCT
GCTGGAGTTCGTGACCGCCGCCGGGATCACTCTCGGCATGGACGAGCTGTACAAGGTTAACGGTACCACC
